>Addgene plasmid #62174 | pMuLE ENTR SV40 CreERT2 L3-L2 | depositor full sequence | sequence record 101458 | Full Sequence
AATTCTGCAGATATCCATCACACTGGCGGCCGCTCGAGCATGCATCTAGATACCCAGCTTTCTTGTACAA
AGTTGGCATTATAAGAAAGCATTGCTTATCAATTTGTTGCAACGAACAGGTCACTATCAGTCAAAATAAA
ATCATTATTTGCCATCCAGCTGCAGGGCGGCCGCGATATCCCCTATAGTGAGTCGTATTACATGGTCATA
GCTGTTTCCTGGCAGCTCTGGCCCGTGTCTCAAAATCTCTGATGTTACATTGCACAAGATAAAAATATAT
CATCATGAACAATAAAACTGTCTGCTTACATAAACAGTAATACAAGGGGTGTTATGAGCCATATTCAACG
GGAAACGTCGAGGCCGCGATTAAATTCCAACATGGATGCTGATTTATATGGGTATAAATGGGCTCGCGAT
AATGTCGGGCAATCAGGTGCGACAATCTATCGCTTGTATGGGAAGCCCGATGCGCCAGAGTTGTTTCTGA
AACATGGCAAAGGTAGCGTTGCCAATGATGTTACAGATGAGATGGTCAGACTAAACTGGCTGACGGAATT
TATGCCTCTTCCGACCATCAAGCATTTTATCCGTACTCCTGATGATGCATGGTTACTCACCACTGCGATC
CCCGGAAAAACAGCATTCCAGGTATTAGAAGAATATCCTGATTCAGGTGAAAATATTGTTGATGCGCTGG
CAGTGTTCCTGCGCCGGTTGCATTCGATTCCTGTTTGTAATTGTCCTTTTAACAGCGATCGCGTATTTCG
TCTCGCTCAGGCGCAATCACGAATGAATAACGGTTTGGTTGATGCGAGTGATTTTGATGACGAGCGTAAT
GGCTGGCCTGTTGAACAAGTCTGGAAAGAAATGCATAAACTTTTGCCATTCTCACCGGATTCAGTCGTCA
CTCATGGTGATTTCTCACTTGATAACCTTATTTTTGACGAGGGGAAATTAATAGGTTGTATTGATGTTGG
ACGAGTCGGAATCGCAGACCGATACCAGGATCTTGCCATCCTATGGAACTGCCTCGGTGAGTTTTCTCCT
TCATTACAGAAACGGCTTTTTCAAAAATATGGTATTGATAATCCTGATATGAATAAATTGCAGTTTCATT
TGATGCTCGATGAGTTTTTCTAATCAGAATTGGTTAATTGGTTGTAACACTGGCAGAGCATTACGCTGAC
TTGACGGGACGGCGCAAGCTCATGACCAAAATCCCTTAACGTGAGTTACGCGTCGTTCCACTGAGCGTCA
GACCCCGTAGAAAAGATCAAAGGATCTTCTTGAGATCCTTTTTTTCTGCGCGTAATCTGCTGCTTGCAAA
CAAAAAAACCACCGCTACCAGCGGTGGTTTGTTTGCCGGATCAAGAGCTACCAACTCTTTTTCCGAAGGT
AACTGGCTTCAGCAGAGCGCAGATACCAAATACTGTTCTTCTAGTGTAGCCGTAGTTAGGCCACCACTTC
AAGAACTCTGTAGCACCGCCTACATACCTCGCTCTGCTAATCCTGTTACCAGTGGCTGCTGCCAGTGGCG
ATAAGTCGTGTCTTACCGGGTTGGACTCAAGACGATAGTTACCGGATAAGGCGCAGCGGTCGGGCTGAAC
GGGGGGTTCGTGCACACAGCCCAGCTTGGAGCGAACGACCTACACCGAACTGAGATACCTACAGCGTGAG
CTATGAGAAAGCGCCACGCTTCCCGAAGGGAGAAAGGCGGACAGGTATCCGGTAAGCGGCAGGGTCGGAA
CAGGAGAGCGCACGAGGGAGCTTCCAGGGGGAAACGCCTGGTATCTTTATAGTCCTGTCGGGTTTCGCCA
CCTCTGACTTGAGCGTCGATTTTTGTGATGCTCGTCAGGGGGGCGGAGCCTATGGAAAAACGCCAGCAAC
GCGGCCTTTTTACGGTTCCTGGCCTTTTGCTGGCCTTTTGCTCACATGTTCTTTCCTGCGTTATCCCCTG
ATTCTGTGGATAACCGTATTACCGCCTTTGAGTGAGCTGATACCGCTCGCCGCAGCCGAACGACCGAGCG
CAGCGAGTCAGTGAGCGAGGAAGCGGAAGAGCGCCCAATACGCAAACCGCCTCTCCCCGCGCGTTGGCCG
ATTCATTAATGCAGCTGGCACGACAGGTTTCCCGACTGGAAAGCGGGCAGTGAGCGCAACGCAATTAATA
CGCGTACCGCTAGCCAGGAAGAGTTTGTAGAAACGCAAAAAGGCCATCCGTCAGGATGGCCTTCTGCTTA
GTTTGATGCCTGGCAGTTTATGGCGGGCGTCCTGCCCGCCACCCTCCGGGCCGTTGCTTCACAACGTTCA
AATCCGCTCCCGGCGGATTTGTCCTACTCAGGAGAGCGTTCACCGACAAACAACAGATAAAACGAAAGGC
CCAGTCTTCCGACTGAGCCTTTCGTTTTATTTGATGCCTGGCAGTTCCCTACTCTCGCGTTAACGCTAGC
ATGGATGTTTTCCCAGTCACGACGTTGTAAAACGACGGCCAGTCTTAAGCTCGGGCCCCAAATAATGATT
TTATTTTGACTGATAGTGACCTGTTCGTTGCAACAAATTGATGAGCAATGCTTTTTTATAATGCCAACTT
TGTATAATAAAGTTGCTGTGGAATGTGTGTCAGTTAGGGTGTGGAAAGTCCCCAGGCTCCCCAGCAGGCA
GAAGTATGCAAAGCATGCATCTCAATTAGTCAGCAACCAGGTGTGGAAAGTCCCCAGGCTCCCCAGCAGG
CAGAAGTATGCAAAGCATGCATCTCAATTAGTCAGCAACCATAGTCCCGCCCCTAACTCCGCCCATCCCG
CCCCTAACTCCGCCCAGTTCCGCCCATTCTCCGCCCCATGGCTGACTAATTTTTTTTATTTATGCAGAGG
CCGAGGCCGCCTCGGCCTCTGAGCTATTCCAGAAGTAGTGAGGAGGCTTTTTTGGAGGCCTAGGCTTTTG
CAAAAAGCTTGGTACCGAGCTCGGATCCACTAGTAACGGCCGCCAGTGTGCTGGAATTCCACCATGTCCA
ATTTACTGACCGTACACCAAAATTTGCCTGCATTACCGGTCGATGCAACGAGTGATGAGGTTCGCAAGAA
CCTGATGGACATGTTCAGGGATCGCCAGGCGTTTTCTGAGCATACCTGGAAAATGCTTCTGTCCGTTTGC
CGGTCGTGGGCGGCATGGTGCAAGTTGAATAACCGGAAATGGTTTCCCGCAGAACCTGAAGATGTTCGCG
ATTATCTTCTATATCTTCAGGCGCGCGGTCTGGCAGTAAAAACTATCCAGCAACATTTGGGCCAGCTAAA
CATGCTTCATCGTCGGTCCGGGCTGCCACGACCAAGTGACAGCAATGCTGTTTCACTGGTTATGCGGCGG
ATCCGAAAAGAAAACGTTGATGCCGGTGAACGTGCAAAACAGGCTCTAGCGTTCGAACGCACTGATTTCG
ACCAGGTTCGTTCACTCATGGAAAATAGCGATCGCTGCCAGGATATACGTAATCTGGCATTTCTGGGGAT
TGCTTATAACACCCTGTTACGTATAGCCGAAATTGCCAGGATCAGGGTTAAAGATATCTCACGTACTGAC
GGTGGGAGAATGTTAATCCATATTGGCAGAACGAAAACGCTGGTTAGCACCGCAGGTGTAGAGAAGGCAC
TTAGCCTGGGGGTAACTAAACTGGTCGAGCGATGGATTTCCGTCTCTGGTGTAGCTGATGATCCGAATAA
CTACCTGTTTTGCCGGGTCAGAAAAAATGGTGTTGCCGCGCCATCTGCCACCAGCCAGCTATCAACTCGC
GCCCTGGAAGGGATTTTTGAAGCAACTCATCGATTGATTTACGGCGCTAAGGATGACTCTGGTCAGAGAT
ACCTGGCCTGGTCTGGACACAGTGCCCGTGTCGGAGCCGCGCGAGATATGGCCCGCGCTGGAGTTTCAAT
ACCGGAGATCATGCAAGCTGGTGGCTGGACCAATGTAAATATTGTCATGAACTATATCCGTAACCTGGAT
AGTGAAACAGGGGCAATGGTGCGCCTGCTGGAAGATGGCGATCTCGAGCCATCTGCTGGAGACATGAGAG
CTGCCAACCTTTGGCCAAGCCCGCTCATGATCAAACGCTCTAAGAAGAACAGCCTGGCCTTGTCCCTGAC
GGCCGACCAGATGGTCAGTGCCTTGTTGGATGCTGAGCCCCCCATACTCTATTCCGAGTATGATCCTACC
AGACCCTTCAGTGAAGCTTCGATGATGGGCTTACTGACCAACCTGGCAGACAGGGAGCTGGTTCACATGA
TCAACTGGGCGAAGAGGGTGCCAGGCTTTGTGGATTTGACCCTCCATGATCAGGTCCACCTTCTAGAATG
TGCCTGGCTAGAGATCCTGATGATTGGTCTCGTCTGGCGCTCCATGGAGCACCCAGTGAAGCTACTGTTT
GCTCCTAACTTGCTCTTGGACAGGAACCAGGGAAAATGTGTAGAGGGCATGGTGGAGATCTTCGACATGC
TGCTGGCTACATCATCTCGGTTCCGCATGATGAATCTGCAGGGAGAGGAGTTTGTGTGCCTCAAATCTAT
TATTTTGCTTAATTCTGGAGTGTACACATTTCTGTCCAGCACCCTGAAGTCTCTGGAAGAGAAGGACCAT
ATCCACCGAGTCCTGGACAAGATCACAGACACTTTGATCCACCTGATGGCCAAGGCAGGCCTGACCCTGC
AGCAGCAGCACCAGCGGCTGGCCCAGCTCCTCCTCATCCTCTCCCACATCAGGCACATGAGTAACAAAGG
CATGGAGCATCTGTACAGCATGAAGTGCAAGAACGTGGTGCCCCTCTATGACCTGCTGCTGGAGGCGGCG
GACGCCCACCGCCTACATGCGCCCACTAGCCGTGGAGGGGCATCCGTGGAGGAGACGGACCAAAGCCACT
TGGCCACTGCGGGCTCTACTTCATCGCATTCCTTGCAAAAGTATTACATCACGGGGGAGGCAGAGGGTTT
CCCTGCCACAGCTTGATGAAGATCTGAGCTCCCTGGCGG
Features (pLannotate 1.2.2; 12 found; start..end, strand, type, name):
     52..151     -  protein_bind   attL2: mutant version of attL; recombination site for the Gateway® LR reaction LR Clonase™
    182..200     -  promoter       T7 promoter: promoter for bacteriophage T7 RNA polymerase
    334..1143    +  CDS            KanR: aminoglycoside phosphotransferase; aph(3')-Ia; confers resistance to kanamycin in bacteria or G418 (Geneticin®) in eukaryotes
   1290..1878    +  rep_origin     ori: high-copy-number ColE1/pMB1/pBR322/pUC origin of replication
   2061..2153    +  CDS            lacI (fragment): lac repressor; lacI; The lac repressor binds to the lac operator to inhibit transcription in E. coli. This inhibition can be relieved by adding lactose or isopropyl-β-D-thiogalactopyranoside (IPTG).
   2208..2235    -  terminator     rrnB T2 terminator: transcription terminator T2 from the E. coli rrnB gene
   2367..2410    +  terminator     rrnB T1 terminator: Escherichia coli rrnB; transcription terminator T1 from the E. coli rrnB gene
   2457..2493    -  CDS            lacZα (fragment): LacZα fragment of β-galactosidase; lacZ fragment
   2510..2605    +  protein_bind   attL3: mutant version of attL; recombination site for the Gateway® LR reaction LR Clonase™
   2615..2944    +  promoter       SV40 promoter: SV40 enhancer and early promoter
   3004..4032    +  CDS            cre: RECR_BPP1 - Experimental evidence at protein level: Swiss-Prot protein existence level 1. Catalyzes site-specific recombination between two 34-base- pair LOXP sites. Its role is to maintain the phage genome as a monomeric unit-copy plasmid in the lysogenic state. From Escherichia phage P1 (Bacteriophage P1).
   4045..4980    +  CDS            ERT2: mutated ligand-binding domain of the human estrogen receptor (Feil et al., 1997)
