[The description below was written by a language model from this plasmid's Addgene catalogue record and pLannotate feature annotations shown in this document.]
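Description:
pMuLE ENTR SV40 CreERT2 L3-L2 is a Gateway entry plasmid of about 5 kb from the MuLE (Multiple Lentiviral Expression) modular vector system. It is not itself a lentiviral vector. It is a small bacterial shuttle that donates one expression module to a destination vector during a MultiSite Gateway LR reaction. The record gives no named backbone, but the annotated features resemble a typical entry-clone scaffold. These include a high-copy ColE1/pUC-type origin, a kanamycin resistance gene (aph(3')-Ia) for selection in E. coli, and rrnB T1 and T2 terminators upstream of the cassette that shield it from read-through transcription. A T7 promoter and short lacI and lacZα remnants are also present, and M13 forward and reverse primer sites are listed for sequencing.

The payload lies between attL3 and attL2 recombination sites. It consists of the SV40 enhancer/early promoter followed by the Cre recombinase coding sequence from bacteriophage P1, and directly downstream the ERT2 domain, a mutated ligand-binding domain of the human estrogen receptor. Together these encode CreERT2, a fusion whose recombinase activity is held inactive until tamoxifen-type ligands allow it to act on loxP sites. No polyadenylation signal is annotated within the module. The L3-L2 flanks fix the position and orientation that this module takes in a multi-fragment assembly, so it is combined with entry clones carrying complementary att sites. This lets users build lentiviral constructs that co-deliver inducible Cre with other elements such as cDNAs, shRNAs or reporters for combinatorial genetics in mammalian cells.
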