Addgene plasmid #62174: pMuLE ENTR SV40 CreERT2 L3-L2
Purpose: MuLE (Multiple Lentiviral Expression) Entry vector containing a SV40 promoter and CreERT2 module. Compatible with MultiSite Gateway cloning
Depositing lab: Ian Frew. Depositing organization: University of Zurich. Publication: A versatile modular vector system for rapid combinatorial mammalian genetics. Albers J, Danzer C, Rechsteiner M, Lehmann H, Brandt LP, Hejhal T, Catalano A, Busenhart P, Goncalves AF, Brandt S, Bode PK, Bode-Lesniewska B, Wild PJ, Frew IJ. J Clin Invest. 2015 Mar 9. pii: 79743. doi: 10.1172/JCI79743. PubMed 25751063.
Backbone
  Vector backbone: N/A
  Vector type: Mammalian Expression ; MuLE Gateway Entry Vector
Growth in bacteria
  Bacterial resistance: Kanamycin, 50 μg/mL
  Growth temperature: 37°C
  Growth strain: DH5alpha
  Copy number: High Copy
Gene/Insert
  Gene/Insert name: CreERT2
  Species: Synthetic
  Promoter: SV40
  Cloning method: Gateway Cloning
  Sequencing primers: 5′ M13-fwd; 3′ M13-rev
Terms and licenses: Academic/Nonprofit Terms; Industry Terms: Not Available to Industry
How to cite: pMuLE ENTR SV40 CreERT2 L3-L2 was a gift from Ian Frew (Addgene plasmid # 62174 ; http://n2t.net/addgene:62174 ; RRID:Addgene_62174)
