>Addgene plasmid #62174 | pMuLE ENTR SV40 CreERT2 L3-L2 | addgene partial sequence | sequence record 103562 | M13-F20 5'-TGTAAAACGACGGCCAGT-3'
GACTGATAGTGACCTGTTCGTTGCAACAAATTGATGAGCAATGCTTTTTTATAATGCCAACTTTGTATAA
TAAAGTTGCTGTGGAATGTGTGTCAGTTAGGGTGTGGAAAGTCCCCAGGCTCCCCAGCAGGCAGAAGTAT
GCAAAGCATGCATCTCAATTAGTCAGCAACCAGGTGTGGAAAGTCCCCAGGCTCCCCAGCAGGCAGAAGT
ATGCAAAGCATGCATCTCAATTAGTCAGCAACCATAGTCCCGCCCCTAACTCCGCCCATCCCGCCCCTAA
CTCCGCCCAGTTCCGCCCATTCTCCGCCCCATGGCTGACTAATTTTTTTTATTTATGCAGAGGCCGAGGC
CGCCTCGGCCTCTGAGCTATTCCAGAAGTAGTGAGGAGGCTTTTTTGGAGGCCTAGGCTTTTGCAAAAAG
CTTGGTACCGAGCTCGGATCCACTAGTAACGGCCGCCAGTGTGCTGGAATTCCACCATGTCCAATTTACT
GACCGTACACCAAAATTTGCCTGCATTACCGGTCGATGCAACGAGTGATGAGGTTCGCAAGAACCTGATG
GACATGTTCAGGGATCGCCAGGCGTTTTCTGAGCATACCTGGAAAATGCTTCTGTCCGTTTGCCGGTCGT
GGGCGGCATGGTGCAAGTTGAATAACCGGAAATGGTTTCCCGCAGAACCTGAAGATGTTCGCGATTATCT
TCTATATCTTCA
