>Addgene plasmid #62174 | pMuLE ENTR SV40 CreERT2 L3-L2 | addgene partial sequence | sequence record 103563 | M13-Rev 5'-CAGGAAACAGCTATGACC-3'
TGCAGCTGGATGGCAAATAATGATTTTATTTTGACTGATAGTGACCTGTTCGTTGCAACAAATTGATAAG
CAATGCTTTCTTATAATGCCAACTTTGTACAAGAAAGCTGGGTATCTAGATGCATGCTCGAGCGGCCGCC
AGTGTGATGGATATCTGCAGAATTCCGCCAGGGAGCTCAGATCTTCATCAAGCTGTGGCAGGGAAACCCT
CTGCCTCCCCCGTGATGTAATACTTTTGCAAGGAATGCGATGAAGTAGAGCCCGCAGTGGCCAAGTGGCT
TTGGTCCGTCTCCTCCACGGATGCCCCTCCACGGCTAGTGGGCGCATGTAGGCGGTGGGCGTCCGCCGCC
TCCAGCAGCAGGTCATAGAGGGGCACCACGTTCTTGCACTTCATGCTGTACAGATGCTCCATGCCTTTGT
TACTCATGTGCCTGATGTGGGAGAGGATGAGGAGGAGCTGGGCCAGCCGCTGGTGCTGCTGCTGCAGGGT
CAGGCCTGCCTTGGCCATCAGGTGGATCAAAGTGTCTGTGATCTTGTCCAGGACTCGGTGGATATGGTCC
TTCTCTTCCAGAGACTTCAGGGTGCTGGACAGAAATGTGTACACTCCAGAATTAAGCAAAATAATAGATT
TGAGGCACACAAACTCCTCTCCCTGCAGATTCATCATGCGGAACCGAGATGATGTAGCCAGCAGCATGTC
GAAGATCTCCACCATGCCCTCTACACA
